Addgene plasmid #235764: pYO932
Purpose: Expression of ScVPS34 HELCAT (268-875)-3xFLAG under its own promoter
Depositing lab: Roger Williams. Depositing organization: MRC Laboratory of Molecular Biology. Publication: Structure and flexibility of the endosomal Vps34 complex reveals the basis of its function on membranes. Rostislavleva K, Soler N, Ohashi Y, Zhang L, Pardon E, Burke JE, Masson GR, Johnson C, Steyaert J, Ktistakis NT, Williams RL. Science. 2015 Oct 9;350(6257):aac7365. doi: 10.1126/science.aac7365. PubMed 26450213.
Backbone
  Vector backbone: pRS416
  Vector type: Yeast Expression
Growth in bacteria
  Bacterial resistance: Ampicillin, 100 μg/mL
  Growth temperature: 37°C
  Growth strain: DH5alpha
  Copy number: High Copy
Gene/Insert
  Gene/Insert name: VPS34 HELCAT
  Species: S. cerevisiae (budding yeast)
  Mutation: aa 268-875
  Promoter: ScVPS34 promoter
  Tag / fusion protein: 3xFLAG (C terminal on insert)
  Cloning method: Restriction Enzyme; 5′ cloning site Unknown (unknown if destroyed)
Terms and licenses: Academic/Nonprofit Terms; Industry Terms: Not Available to Industry
How to cite: pYO932 was a gift from Roger Williams (Addgene plasmid # 235764 ; http://n2t.net/addgene:235764 ; RRID:Addgene_235764)
