[The description below was written by a language model from this plasmid's Addgene catalogue record and pLannotate feature annotations shown in this document.]
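Description:
pYO932 is a yeast expression plasmid built on pRS416, a centromeric E. coli–S. cerevisiae shuttle vector. In bacteria it replicates from a high-copy ColE1/pUC-type origin and is selected with ampicillin through the β-lactamase gene. In yeast the CEN6/ARS element provides stable, low-copy maintenance, and URA3 with its own promoter allows selection in uracil auxotrophs and counterselection with 5-fluoroorotic acid. The backbone also carries the usual pBluescript-derived remnants: an f1 origin, a disrupted lacZα with the lac promoter and operator, and T7 and T3 promoters flanking the cloning region. Small annotated fragments of bom, rop and lacI appear to be residual backbone sequence with no evident role in the design.

The insert encodes a truncated form of S. cerevisiae Vps34, the phosphatidylinositol 3-kinase that acts in the autophagy/Cvt complex I and in the endosome-to-Golgi retrieval complex II. Only residues 268–875 are present, which the record calls HELCAT, presumably the helical and catalytic (kinase) domains, without the N-terminal portion of the protein. The coding fragment is fused at its C terminus to a 3xFLAG epitope for detection or affinity capture and is followed by the ADH1 transcription terminator. The record gives the native ScVPS34 promoter as the driver. It is not annotated separately in the feature table, but it presumably lies in the unannotated stretch between the T7 promoter and the VPS34 coding sequence.

The native promoter and centromeric backbone suit near-endogenous expression of the HELCAT fragment in yeast. This would allow its function, localisation or interactions to be compared with full-length Vps34, in line with the associated structural and functional study of the endosomal Vps34 complex.
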