Features (pLannotate 1.2.2; 21 found; start..end, strand, type, name):
    137..186     +  misc_feature   bom (fragment): basis of mobility region from pBR322
    194..409     +  promoter       URA3 promoter: S. cerevisiae URA3
    410..1213    +  CDS            URA3: orotidine-5'-phosphate decarboxylase, required for uracil biosynthesis; S. cerevisiae URA3; yeast auxotrophic marker, counterselectable with 5-fluoroorotic acid (5-FOA)
   1292..1343    +  misc_feature   bom (fragment): basis of mobility region from pBR322
   1371..1799    -  rep_origin     f1 ori (sequence partly withheld): f1 bacteriophage origin of replication; arrow indicates direction of (+) strand synthesis
   1803..1958    -  CDS            lacZα (fragment): LacZα fragment of β-galactosidase; lacZ fragment
   1966..1984    +  promoter       T7 promoter: promoter for bacteriophage T7 RNA polymerase
   2219..4057    +  CDS            VPS34 (fragment): VPS34_YEAST - Also known as END12, PEP15, VPL7, VPT29. Experimental evidence at protein level: Swiss-Prot protein existence level 1. Phosphatidylinositol 3-kinase required for cytoplasm to vacuole transport (Cvt) and autophagy as a part of the autophagy- specific VPS34 PI3-kinase complex I. This complex is essential to recruit the ATG8-phosphatidylinositol conjugate and the ATG12-ATG5 conjugate to the pre-autophagosomal structure. Also involved in endosome-to-Golgi retrograde transport as part of the VPS34 PI3-kinase complex II. This second complex is required for the endosome-to-Golgi retriev
   4064..4129    +  CDS            3xFLAG: three tandem FLAG® epitope tags, followed by an enterokinase cleavage site
   4146..4333    +  terminator     ADH1 terminator: S. cerevisiae ADH1; transcription terminator for the S. cerevisiae alcohol dehydrogenase 1 (ADH1) gene
   4366..4389    -  misc_feature   MCS (fragment): pBluescript multiple cloning site
   4402..4420    -  promoter       T3 promoter: promoter for bacteriophage T3 RNA polymerase
   4465..4481    -  protein_bind   lac operator: The lac repressor binds to the lac operator to inhibit transcription in E. coli. This inhibition can be relieved by adding lactose or isopropyl-β-D-thiogalactopyranoside (IPTG). lac repressor encoded by lacI
   4489..4519    -  promoter       lac promoter: promoter for the E. coli lac operon
   4534..4555    -  protein_bind   CAP binding site: CAP binding activates transcription in the presence of cAMP. E. coli catabolite activator protein
   4568..4660    -  CDS            lacI (fragment): lac repressor; lacI; The lac repressor binds to the lac operator to inhibit transcription in E. coli. This inhibition can be relieved by adding lactose or isopropyl-β-D-thiogalactopyranoside (IPTG).
   4843..5431    -  rep_origin     ori: high-copy-number ColE1/pMB1/pBR322/pUC origin of replication
   5602..6462    -  CDS            AmpR: β-lactamase; bla; confers resistance to ampicillin, carbenicillin, and related antibiotics
   6463..6567    -  promoter       AmpR promoter: bla
   6604..7107    +  misc_feature   CEN/ARS: S. cerevisiae CEN6 centromere fused to an autonomously replicating sequence
   7175..35      +  CDS            rop (fragment) (across the origin): Rop protein, which maintains plasmids at low copy number; rop
>Addgene plasmid #235764 | pYO932 | addgene full sequence | sequence record 472472 | Addgene NGS Result
TCGCGCGTTTCGGTGATGACGGTGAAAACCTCTGACACATGCAGCTCCCGGAGACGGTCACAGCTTGTCT
GTAAGCGGATGCCGGGAGCAGACAAGCCCGTCAGGGCGCGTCAGCGGGTGTTGGCGGGTGTCGGGGCTGG
CTTAACTATGCGGCATCAGAGCAGATTGTACTGAGAGTGCACCATACCACCTTTTCAATTCATCATTTTT
TTTTTATTCTTTTTTTTGATTTCGGTTTCCTTGAAATTTTTTTGATTCGGTAATCTCCGAACAGAAGGAA
GAACGAAGGAAGGAGCACAGACTTAGATTGGTATATATACGCATATGTAGTGTTGAAGAAACATGAAATT
GCCCAGTATTCTTAACCCAACTGCACAGAACAAAAACCTGCAGGAAACGAAGATAAATCATGTCGAAAGC
TACATATAAGGAACGTGCTGCTACTCATCCTAGTCCTGTTGCTGCCAAGCTATTTAATATCATGCACGAA
AAGCAAACAAACTTGTGTGCTTCATTGGATGTTCGTACCACCAAGGAATTACTGGAGTTAGTTGAAGCAT
TAGGTCCCAAAATTTGTTTACTAAAAACACATGTGGATATCTTGACTGATTTTTCCATGGAGGGCACAGT
TAAGCCGCTAAAGGCATTATCCGCCAAGTACAATTTTTTACTCTTCGAAGACAGAAAATTTGCTGACATT
GGTAATACAGTCAAATTGCAGTACTCTGCGGGTGTATACAGAATAGCAGAATGGGCAGACATTACGAATG
CACACGGTGTGGTGGGCCCAGGTATTGTTAGCGGTTTGAAGCAGGCGGCAGAAGAAGTAACAAAGGAACC
TAGAGGCCTTTTGATGTTAGCAGAATTGTCATGCAAGGGCTCCCTATCTACTGGAGAATATACTAAGGGT
ACTGTTGACATTGCGAAGAGCGACAAAGATTTTGTTATCGGCTTTATTGCTCAAAGAGACATGGGTGGAA
GAGATGAAGGTTACGATTGGTTGATTATGACACCCGGTGTGGGTTTAGATGACAAGGGAGACGCATTGGG
TCAACAGTATAGAACCGTGGATGATGTGGTCTCTACAGGATCTGACATTATTATTGTTGGAAGAGGACTA
TTTGCAAAGGGAAGGGATGCTAAGGTAGAGGGTGAACGTTACAGAAAAGCAGGCTGGGAAGCATATTTGA
GAAGATGCGGCCAGCAAAACTAAAAAACTGTATTATAAGTAAATGCATGTATACTAAACTCACAAATTAG
AGCTTCAATTTAATTATATCAGTTATTACCCTATGCGGTGTGAAATACCGCACAGATGCGTAAGGAGAAA
ATACCGCATCAGGAAATTGTAAGCGTTAATATTTTGTTAAAATTCGCGTTAAATTTTTGTTAAATCAGCT
CATTTTTTAACCAATAGGCCGAAATCGGCAAAATCCCTTATAAATCAAAAGAATAGACCGAGATAGGGT
[37 nt withheld, positions 1470-1506]
AAAGAACGTGGACTCCAACGTCAAAGG
[49 nt withheld, positions 1534-1582]
T
[91 nt withheld, positions 1584-1674]
G
[124 nt withheld, positions 1676-1799]
CCATTCGCCATTCAGGCTGCGCAACTGTTGGGAAGGGCGATCGGTGCGGGCCTCTTCGCTATTACGCCAG
CTGGCGAAAGGGGGATGTGCTGCAAGGCGATTAAGTTGGGTAACGCCAGGGTTTTCCCAGTCACGACGTT
GTAAAACGACGGCCAGTGAGCGCGCGTAATACGACTCACTATAGGGCGAATTGGGTACCGGGGCTGAAGC
TTTCGACAAATCTTAAATTGTGACTTTGTGCATGAAATTTTTATATGAACGTTTTAAATAAGTGGACATA
GTCCTTCATTCGGTATATGCAGATCCGGCATCAAACACTTTTTCAAGAAAGTTTGAGTCAAAAGGATTAA
AGGATAAAGTAAAACAACAATAACATCTCCGTGAAGCATTGAGGGAAGGGTTTAACTCCAACAGTTTAAA
CCCCCAAAACCATGGATCCTGACCAACCAAACAATGATCCAATAGAGGAAAAGTATAGGAGATTGGAAAG
AGCATCTAAAAATGCAAACTTGGACAAGCAAGTGAAGCCGGACATTAAAAAGAGGGACTACTTGAATAAA
ATCATCAACTACCCCCCTGGCACTAAATTAACAGCACATGAAAAGGGTTCAATATGGAAATATAGGTATT
ATTTGATGAACAATAAAAAAGCTCTTACAAAGTTATTACAGAGTACAAATTTGAGAGAAGAATCGGAAAG
AGTAGAGGTTTTAGAACTAATGGACTCATGGGCAGAAATTGATATAGACGACGCATTAGAACTATTAGGC
TCAACTTTTAAAAACCTTTCAGTGAGATCGTACGCCGTAAATAGGCTGAAGAAGGCATCAGACAAGGAGC
TGGAATTGTACTTATTACAGTTGGTAGAAGCTGTCTGTTTTGAGAACCTGTCCACTTTTTCCGACAAATC
TAACAGTGAATTCACTATTGTGGATGCCGTATCTTCGCAAAAGCTTTCGGGTGATTCTATGTTACTATCT
ACATCGCATGCCAACCAAAAATTATTAAAGTCCATCTCGAGTGAATCGGAAACTTCCGGGACAGAATCGC
TACCAATCGTCATTTCTCCCTTGGCTGAGTTTTTGATTAGGAGAGCACTGGTCAACCCAAGGTTAGGAAG
TTTTTTCTATTGGTATTTAAAGTCCGAGTCTGAGGACAAGCCATATTTAGACCAGATTTTAAGTTCCTTT
TGGAGTAGACTGGATAAAAAATCTCGGAATATACTGAACGATCAAGTCAGGCTAATAAATGTGCTCAGGG
AATGTTGTGAAACAATTAAGAGGCTGAAAGATACTACAGCCAAAAAGATGGAATTACTAGTGCATTTATT
GGAGACGAAAGTCAGGCCTCTTGTCAAAGTACGACCAATTGCTTTACCACTAGACCCTGATGTGTTGATA
TGCGACGTTTGTCCTGAAACTTCGAAGGTATTTAAAAGCTCTTTATCGCCACTAAAAATAACATTCAAAA
CGACCTTAAACCAACCATATCACTTAATGTTTAAGGTTGGCGATGATTTGAGACAAGATCAACTGGTAGT
ACAGATCATAAGTTTAATGAATGAGTTATTAAAAAATGAAAACGTGGACTTGAAATTGACACCATACAAA
ATTTTGGCAACAGGACCACAAGAAGGTGCCATTGAATTTATCCCTAATGACACATTAGCTAGCATACTAA
GCAAATATCACGGTATTCTTGGCTACCTTAAACTCCACTATCCTGATGAGAACGCGACATTAGGCGTACA
AGGCTGGGTTTTAGATAATTTTGTCAAATCTTGTGCTGGCTATTGTGTTATTACATACATCTTAGGTGTC
GGCGATAGGCATTTAGACAACTTACTAGTCACGCCAGATGGGCACTTTTTTCACGCAGACTTTGGTTATA
TCTTGGGTCAGGACCCCAAACCTTTTCCGCCATTAATGAAATTGCCCCCTCAAATTATAGAGGCGTTTGG
GGGTGCAGAATCATCAAATTATGATAAATTTCGCAGCTACTGTTTTGTGGCATATTCGATTTTAAGAAGG
AATGCAGGCTTAATCTTAAACCTGTTTGAATTAATGAAGACTTCGAACATACCTGATATCAGAATAGATC
CCAATGGTGCTATATTACGTGTAAGAGAGAGATTTAATTTGAATATGTCCGAAGAAGATGCCACAGTGCA
TTTTCAGAATCTAATCAATGATAGTGTAAATGCTTTGCTGCCTATCGTGATTGATCATTTACATAATCTG
GCACAATACTGGCGGACCGTCGAGGACTACAAAGACCATGACGGTGATTATAAAGATCATGATATCGATT
ACAAGGATGACGATGACAAGTAGAATTCGTGAGCTCGCGAATTTCTTATGATTTATGATTTTTATTATTA
AATAAGTTATAAAAAAAATAAGTGTATACAAATTTTAAAGTGACTCTTAGGTTTTAAAACGAAAATTCTT
ATTCTTGAGTAACTCTTTCCTGTAGGTCAGGTTGCTTTCTCAGGTATAGCATGAGGTCGCTCTTATTGAC
CACACCTCTACCGGCATGCCGAGCAAATGCCTGCAAATCGCTCCCCGCGGCCGCCACCGCGGTGGAGCTC
CAGCTTTTGTTCCCTTTAGTGAGGGTTAATTGCGCGCTTGGCGTAATCATGGTCATAGCTGTTTCCTGTG
TGAAATTGTTATCCGCTCACAATTCCACACAACATACGAGCCGGAAGCATAAAGTGTAAAGCCTGGGGTG
CCTAATGAGTGAGCTAACTCACATTAATTGCGTTGCGCTCACTGCCCGCTTTCCAGTCGGGAAACCTGTC
GTGCCAGCTGCATTAATGAATCGGCCAACGCGCGGGGAGAGGCGGTTTGCGTATTGGGCGCTCTTCCGCT
TCCTCGCTCACTGACTCGCTGCGCTCGGTCGTTCGGCTGCGGCGAGCGGTATCAGCTCACTCAAAGGCGG
TAATACGGTTATCCACAGAATCAGGGGATAACGCAGGAAAGAACATGTGAGCAAAAGGCCAGCAAAAGGC
CAGGAACCGTAAAAAGGCCGCGTTGCTGGCGTTTTTCCATAGGCTCCGCCCCCCTGACGAGCATCACAAA
AATCGACGCTCAAGTCAGAGGTGGCGAAACCCGACAGGACTATAAAGATACCAGGCGTTTCCCCCTGGAA
GCTCCCTCGTGCGCTCTCCTGTTCCGACCCTGCCGCTTACCGGATACCTGTCCGCCTTTCTCCCTTCGGG
AAGCGTGGCGCTTTCTCATAGCTCACGCTGTAGGTATCTCAGTTCGGTGTAGGTCGTTCGCTCCAAGCTG
GGCTGTGTGCACGAACCCCCCGTTCAGCCCGACCGCTGCGCCTTATCCGGTAACTATCGTCTTGAGTCCA
ACCCGGTAAGACACGACTTATCGCCACTGGCAGCAGCCACTGGTAACAGGATTAGCAGAGCGAGGTATGT
AGGCGGTGCTACAGAGTTCTTGAAGTGGTGGCCTAACTACGGCTACACTAGAAGAACAGTATTTGGTATC
TGCGCTCTGCTGAAGCCAGTTACCTTCGGAAAAAGAGTTGGTAGCTCTTGATCCGGCAAACAAACCACCG
CTGGTAGCGGTGGTTTTTTTGTTTGCAAGCAGCAGATTACGCGCAGAAAAAAAGGATCTCAAGAAGATCC
TTTGATCTTTTCTACGGGGTCTGACGCTCAGTGGAACGAAAACTCACGTTAAGGGATTTTGGTCATGAGA
TTATCAAAAAGGATCTTCACCTAGATCCTTTTAAATTAAAAATGAAGTTTTAAATCAATCTAAAGTATAT
ATGAGTAAACTTGGTCTGACAGTTACCAATGCTTAATCAGTGAGGCACCTATCTCAGCGATCTGTCTATT
TCGTTCATCCATAGTTGCCTGACTCCCCGTCGTGTAGATAACTACGATACGGGAGGGCTTACCATCTGGC
CCCAGTGCTGCAATGATACCGCGAGACCCACGCTCACCGGCTCCAGATTTATCAGCAATAAACCAGCCAG
CCGGAAGGGCCGAGCGCAGAAGTGGTCCTGCAACTTTATCCGCCTCCATCCAGTCTATTAATTGTTGCCG
GGAAGCTAGAGTAAGTAGTTCGCCAGTTAATAGTTTGCGCAACGTTGTTGCCATTGCTACAGGCATCGTG
GTGTCACGCTCGTCGTTTGGTATGGCTTCATTCAGCTCCGGTTCCCAACGATCAAGGCGAGTTACATGAT
CCCCCATGTTGTGCAAAAAAGCGGTTAGCTCCTTCGGTCCTCCGATCGTTGTCAGAAGTAAGTTGGCCGC
AGTGTTATCACTCATGGTTATGGCAGCACTGCATAATTCTCTTACTGTCATGCCATCCGTAAGATGCTTT
TCTGTGACTGGTGAGTACTCAACCAAGTCATTCTGAGAATAGTGTATGCGGCGACCGAGTTGCTCTTGCC
CGGCGTCAATACGGGATAATACCGCGCCACATAGCAGAACTTTAAAAGTGCTCATCATTGGAAAACGTTC
TTCGGGGCGAAAACTCTCAAGGATCTTACCGCTGTTGAGATCCAGTTCGATGTAACCCACTCGTGCACCC
AACTGATCTTCAGCATCTTTTACTTTCACCAGCGTTTCTGGGTGAGCAAAAACAGGAAGGCAAAATGCCG
CAAAAAAGGGAATAAGGGCGACACGGAAATGTTGAATACTCATACTCTTCCTTTTTCAATATTATTGAAG
CATTTATCAGGGTTATTGTCTCATGAGCGGATACATATTTGAATGTATTTAGAAAAATAAACAAATAGGG
GTTCCGCGCACATTTCCCCGAAAAGTGCCACCTGGGTCCTTTTCATCACGTGCTATAAAAATAATTATAA
TTTAAATTTTTTAATATAAATATATAAATTAAAAATAGAAAGTAAAAAAAGAAATTAAAGAAAAAATAGT
TTTTGTTTTCCGAAGATGTAAAAGACTCTAGGGGGATCGCCAACAAATACTACCTTTTATCTTGCTCTTC
CTGCTCTCAGGTATTAATGCCGAATTGTTTCATCTTGTCTGTGTAGAAGACCACACACGAAAATCCTGTG
ATTTTACATTTTACTTATCGTTAATCGAATGTATATCTATTTAATCTGCTTTTCTTGTCTAATAAATATA
TATGTAAAGTACGCTTTTTGTTGAAATTTTTTAAACCTTTGTTTATTTTTTTTTCTTCATTCCGTAACTC
TTCTACCTTCTTTATTTACTTTCTAAAATCCAAATACAAAACATAAAAATAAATAAACACAGAGTAAATT
CCCAAATTATTCCATCATTAAAAGATACGAGGCGCGTGTAAGTTACAGGCAAGCGATCCGTCTAAGAAAC
CATTATTATCATGACATTAACCTATAAAAATAGGCGTATCACGAGGCCCTTTCGTC
